Addgene plasmid #113048: hSDH5_C83D
Purpose: Expression of mutant hSDH5
Depositing lab: Edward A. Berry. Depositing organization: SUNY Upstate Medical University. Publication: In-vitro, SDH5-dependent flavinylation of immobilized human respiratory complex II flavoprotein. Zafreen L, Walker-Kopp N, Huang LS, Berry E. Arch Biochem Biophys. 2016 Aug 15;604:47-56. doi: 10.1016/j.abb.2016.06.006. Epub 2016 Jun 11. PubMed 27296776.
Backbone
  Vector backbone: pET41
  Vector type: Bacterial Expression
Growth in bacteria
  Bacterial resistance: Kanamycin, 50 μg/mL
  Growth temperature: 37°C
  Growth strain: BL-21
  Growth instructions: For protein expression (induced with IPTG) grow at 30C but for growing cells without IPTG grow at 37C.
  Copy number: High Copy
Gene/Insert
  Gene/Insert name: hSDH5_C83D
  Species: H. sapiens (human)
  Insert size (bp): 393
  Mutation: C83D, Insert begins at amino acid 39
  GenBank ID: JF432739.1
  Entrez Gene: SDHAF2 (a.k.a. C11orf79, PGL2, SDH5)
  Cloning method: Restriction Enzyme; 5′ cloning site unknown (unknown if destroyed); 3′ cloning site unknown (unknown if destroyed)
  Sequencing primers: 5′ unknown
Terms and licenses: Academic/Nonprofit Terms; Industry Terms: Not Available to Industry
How to cite: hSDH5_C83D was a gift from Edward A. Berry (Addgene plasmid # 113048 ; http://n2t.net/addgene:113048 ; RRID:Addgene_113048)
