[The description below was written by a language model from this plasmid's Addgene catalogue record and pLannotate feature annotations shown in this document.]
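Description:
hSDH5_C83D is a bacterial expression plasmid built on the pET41 backbone for IPTG-inducible production of a mutant form of human SDH5 (SDHAF2), the assembly factor involved in covalent flavinylation of the flavoprotein subunit of succinate dehydrogenase (respiratory complex II). It is selected with kanamycin through the aph(3')-Ia KanR gene and replicates from a ColE1/pBR322-type origin. The annotated backbone also carries the bom and rop regions, although the catalogue lists it as high copy. An f1 origin is present as well, and short tetracycline-resistance and AmpR-promoter fragments are backbone remnants with no function.

The 393 bp insert begins at amino acid 39 of the human protein, so the N-terminal portion is omitted, and it carries the C83D substitution. It lies downstream of a T7 promoter with an adjacent lac operator and the T7 gene 10 ribosome binding site, and is followed by a T7 terminator. The plasmid-borne lacI gene supplies repressor, so expression stays off until IPTG is added in a host that provides T7 RNA polymerase; the record lists BL-21 as the growth strain. The annotation tool labelled the coding region by homology to mouse Sdhaf2, but the catalogue gives the species as human.

No GST or other N-terminal pET41 fusion partner is annotated. The depositor's sequence (5,404 nt) shows a polyhistidine-tag fragment just after the insert, whereas the repository's sequencing result (5,376 nt) does not annotate it. Whether the expressed protein is C-terminally His-tagged therefore cannot be settled from the record. The associated work concerns in vitro SDH5-dependent flavinylation of the human complex II flavoprotein, which suggests the plasmid was made to test the role of Cys83 in that activity.
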