Features (pLannotate 1.2.2; 19 found; start..end, strand, type, name):
     12..467     +  rep_origin     f1 ori (sequence partly withheld): f1 bacteriophage origin of replication; arrow indicates direction of (+) strand synthesis
    494..551     +  promoter       AmpR promoter (fragment): bla
    560..1375    -  CDS            KanR: aminoglycoside phosphotransferase; aph(3')-Ia; confers resistance to kanamycin in bacteria or G418 (Geneticin®) in eukaryotes
   1497..2085    +  rep_origin     ori: high-copy-number ColE1/pMB1/pBR322/pUC origin of replication
   2271..2413    -  misc_feature   bom: basis of mobility region from pBR322
   2515..2706    -  CDS            rop: Rop protein, which maintains plasmids at low copy number; rop
   2723..3103    +  CDS            YPB1_ECOLX: Protein predicted: Swiss-Prot protein existence level 4. From Escherichia coli.
   3165..3229    -  CDS            TcR (fragment): tetracycline efflux protein; tet; confers resistance to tetracycline
   3244..3265    -  protein_bind   CAP binding site: CAP binding activates transcription in the presence of cAMP. E. coli catabolite activator protein
   3278..4360    -  CDS            lacI: lac repressor; lacI; The lac repressor binds to the lac operator to inhibit transcription in E. coli. This inhibition can be relieved by adding lactose or isopropyl-β-D-thiogalactopyranoside (IPTG).
   4361..4438    -  promoter       lacI promoter: lacI
   4446..4725    -  CDS            TcR (fragment): tetracycline efflux protein; tet; confers resistance to tetracycline
   4751..4769    +  promoter       T7 promoter: promoter for bacteriophage T7 RNA polymerase
   4770..4794    +  protein_bind   lac operator: The lac repressor binds to the lac operator to inhibit transcription in E. coli. This inhibition can be relieved by adding lactose or isopropyl-β-D-thiogalactopyranoside (IPTG). lac repressor encoded by lacI
   4794..5222    +  CDS            Sdhaf2 (fragment): SDHF2_MOUSE - Also known as Pgl2 From Mus musculus (Mouse).
   4809..4831    +  RBS            RBS: efficient ribosome binding site from bacteriophage T7 gene 10 (Olins and Rangwala, 1989)
   5232..5255    +  CDS            9xHis (fragment): 9xHis affinity tag
   5281..5324    +  CDS            SET1 (fragment): solubility-enhancement tag derived from T7 phage gene 10B
   5332..5379    +  terminator     T7 terminator: transcription terminator for bacteriophage T7 RNA polymerase
>Addgene plasmid #113048 | hSDH5_C83D | depositor full sequence | sequence record 213215 | hSDH5_C83D sequence 5404 bps
TGGCGAATGGG
[124 nt withheld, positions 12-135]
C
[91 nt withheld, positions 137-227]
A
[49 nt withheld, positions 229-277]
CCTTTGACGTTGGAGTCCACGTTCTTT
[37 nt withheld, positions 305-341]
ACCCTATCTCGGTCTATTCTTTTGATTTATAAGGGATTTTGCCGATTTCGGCCTATTGGTTAAAAAATGA
GCTGATTTAACAAAAATTTAACGCGAATTTTAACAAAATATTAACGTTTACAATTTCAGGTGGCACTTTT
CGGGGAAATGTGCGCGGAACCCCTATTTGTTTATTTTTCTAAATACATTCAAATATGTATCCGCTCATGA
ATTAATTCTTAGAAAAACTCATCGAGCATCAAATGAAACTGCAATTTATTCATATCAGGATTATCAATAC
CATATTTTTGAAAAAGCCGTTTCTGTAATGAAGGAGAAAACTCACCGAGGCAGTTCCATAGGATGGCAAG
ATCCTGGTATCGGTCTGCGATTCCGACTCGTCCAACATCAATACAACCTATTAATTTCCCCTCGTCAAAA
ATAAGGTTATCAAGTGAGAAATCACCATGAGTGACGACTGAATCCGGTGAGAATGGCAAAAGTTTATGCA
TTTCTTTCCAGACTTGTTCAACAGGCCAGCCATTACGCTCGTCATCAAAATCACTCGCATCAACCAAACC
GTTATTCATTCGTGATTGCGCCTGAGCGAGACGAAATACGCGATCGCTGTTAAAAGGACAATTACAAACA
GGAATCGAATGCAACCGGCGCAGGAACACTGCCAGCGCATCAACAATATTTTCACCTGAATCAGGATATT
CTTCTAATACCTGGAATGCTGTTTTCCCGGGGATCGCAGTGGTGAGTAACCATGCATCATCAGGAGTACG
GATAAAATGCTTGATGGTCGGAAGAGGCATAAATTCCGTCAGCCAGTTTAGTCTGACCATCTCATCTGTA
ACATCATTGGCAACGCTACCTTTGCCATGTTTCAGAAACAACTCTGGCGCATCGGGCTTCCCATACAATC
GATAGATTGTCGCACCTGATTGCCCGACATTATCGCGAGCCCATTTATACCCATATAAATCAGCATCCAT
GTTGGAATTTAATCGCGGCCTAGAGCAAGACGTTTCCCGTTGAATATGGCTCATAACACCCCTTGTATTA
CTGTTTATGTAAGCAGACAGTTTTATTGTTCATGACCAAAATCCCTTAACGTGAGTTTTCGTTCCACTGA
GCGTCAGACCCCGTAGAAAAGATCAAAGGATCTTCTTGAGATCCTTTTTTTCTGCGCGTAATCTGCTGCT
TGCAAACAAAAAAACCACCGCTACCAGCGGTGGTTTGTTTGCCGGATCAAGAGCTACCAACTCTTTTTCC
GAAGGTAACTGGCTTCAGCAGAGCGCAGATACCAAATACTGTCCTTCTAGTGTAGCCGTAGTTAGGCCAC
CACTTCAAGAACTCTGTAGCACCGCCTACATACCTCGCTCTGCTAATCCTGTTACCAGTGGCTGCTGCCA
GTGGCGATAAGTCGTGTCTTACCGGGTTGGACTCAAGACGATAGTTACCGGATAAGGCGCAGCGGTCGGG
CTGAACGGGGGGTTCGTGCACACAGCCCAGCTTGGAGCGAACGACCTACACCGAACTGAGATACCTACAG
CGTGAGCTATGAGAAAGCGCCACGCTTCCCGAAGGGAGAAAGGCGGACAGGTATCCGGTAAGCGGCAGGG
TCGGAACAGGAGAGCGCACGAGGGAGCTTCCAGGGGGAAACGCCTGGTATCTTTATAGTCCTGTCGGGTT
TCGCCACCTCTGACTTGAGCGTCGATTTTTGTGATGCTCGTCAGGGGGGCGGAGCCTATGGAAAAACGCC
AGCAACGCGGCCTTTTTACGGTTCCTGGCCTTTTGCTGGCCTTTTGCTCACATGTTCTTTCCTGCGTTAT
CCCCTGATTCTGTGGATAACCGTATTACCGCCTTTGAGTGAGCTGATACCGCTCGCCGCAGCCGAACGAC
CGAGCGCAGCGAGTCAGTGAGCGAGGAAGCGGAAGAGCGCCTGATGCGGTATTTTCTCCTTACGCATCTG
TGCGGTATTTCACACCGCATATATGGTGCACTCTCAGTACAATCTGCTCTGATGCCGCATAGTTAAGCCA
GTATACACTCCGCTATCGCTACGTGACTGGGTCATGGCTGCGCCCCGACACCCGCCAACACCCGCTGACG
CGCCCTGACGGGCTTGTCTGCTCCCGGCATCCGCTTACAGACAAGCTGTGACCGTCTCCGGGAGCTGCAT
GTGTCAGAGGTTTTCACCGTCATCACCGAAACGCGCGAGGCAGCTGCGGTAAAGCTCATCAGCGTGGTCG
TGAAGCGATTCACAGATGTCTGCCTGTTCATCCGCGTCCAGCTCGTTGAGTTTCTCCAGAAGCGTTAATG
TCTGGCTTCTGATAAAGCGGGCCATGTTAAGGGCGGTTTTTTCCTGTTTGGTCACTGATGCCTCCGTGTA
AGGGGGATTTCTGTTCATGGGGGTAATGATACCGATGAAACGAGAGAGGATGCTCACGATACGGGTTACT
GATGATGAACATGCCCGGTTACTGGAACGTTGTGAGGGTAAACAACTGGCGGTATGGATGCGGCGGGACC
AGAGAAAAATCACTCAGGGTCAATGCCAGCGCTTCGTTAATACAGATGTAGGTGTTCCACAGGGTAGCCA
GCAGCATCCTGCGATGCAGATCCGGAACATAATGGTGCAGGGCGCTGACTTCCGCGTTTCCAGACTTTAC
GAAACACGGAAACCGAAGACCATTCATGTTGTTGCTCAGGTCGCAGACGTTTTGCAGCAGCAGTCGCTTC
ACGTTCGCTCGCGTATCGGTGATTCATTCTGCTAACCAGTAAGGCAACCCCGCCAGCCTAGCCGGGTCCT
CAACGACAGGAGCACGATCATGCTAGTCATGCCCCGCGCCCACCGGAAGGAGCTGACTGGGTTGAAGGCT
CTCAAGGGCATCGGTCGAGATCCCGGTGCCTAATGAGTGAGCTAACTTACATTAATTGCGTTGCGCTCAC
TGCCCGCTTTCCAGTCGGGAAACCTGTCGTGCCAGCTGCATTAATGAATCGGCCAACGCGCGGGGAGAGG
CGGTTTGCGTATTGGGCGCCAGGGTGGTTTTTCTTTTCACCAGTGAGACGGGCAACAGCTGATTGCCCTT
CACCGCCTGGCCCTGAGAGAGTTGCAGCAAGCGGTCCACGCTGGTTTGCCCCAGCAGGCGAAAATCCTGT
TTGATGGTGGTTAACGGCGGGATATAACATGAGCTGTCTTCGGTATCGTCGTATCCCACTACCGAGATGT
CCGCACCAACGCGCAGCCCGGACTCGGTAATGGCGCGCATTGCGCCCAGCGCCATCTGATCGTTGGCAAC
CAGCATCGCAGTGGGAACGATGCCCTCATTCAGCATTTGCATGGTTTGTTGAAAACCGGACATGGCACTC
CAGTCGCCTTCCCGTTCCGCTATCGGCTGAATTTGATTGCGAGTGAGATATTTATGCCAGCCAGCCAGAC
GCAGACGCGCCGAGACAGAACTTAATGGGCCCGCTAACAGCGCGATTTGCTGGTGACCCAATGCGACCAG
ATGCTCCACGCCCAGTCGCGTACCGTCTTCATGGGAGAAAATAATACTGTTGATGGGTGTCTGGTCAGAG
ACATCAAGAAATAACGCCGGAACATTAGTGCAGGCAGCTTCCACAGCAATGGCATCCTGGTCATCCAGCG
GATAGTTAATGATCAGCCCACTGACGCGTTGCGCGAGAAGATTGTGCACCGCCGCTTTACAGGCTTCGAC
GCCGCTTCGTTCTACCATCGACACCACCACGCTGGCACCCAGTTGATCGGCGCGAGATTTAATCGCCGCG
ACAATTTGCGACGGCGCGTGCAGGGCCAGACTGGAGGTGGCAACGCCAATCAGCAACGACTGTTTGCCCG
CCAGTTGTTGTGCCACGCGGTTGGGAATGTAATTCAGCTCCGCCATCGCCGCTTCCACTTTTTCCCGCGT
TTTCGCAGAAACGTGGCTGGCCTGGTTCACCACGCGGGAAACGGTCTGATAAGAGACACCGGCATACTCT
GCGACATCGTATAACGTTACTGGTTTCACATTCACCACCCTGAATTGACTCTCTTCCGGGCGCTATCATG
CCATACCGCGAAAGGTTTTGCGCCATTCGATGGTGTCCGGGATCTCGACGCTCTCCCTTATGCGACTCCT
GCATTAGGAAGCAGCCCAGTAGTAGGTTGAGGCCGTTGAGCACCGCCGCCGCAAGGAATGGTGCATGCAA
GGAGATGGCGCCCAACAGTCCCCCGGCCACGGGGCCTGCCACCATACCCACGCCGAAACAAGCGCTCATG
AGCCCGAAGTGGCGAGCCCGATCTTCCCCATCGGTGATGTCGGCGATATAGGCGCCAGCAACCGCACCTG
TGGCGCCGGTGATGCCGGCCACGATGCGTCCGGCGTAGAGGATCGAGATCGATCTCGATCCCGCGAAATT
AATACGACTCACTATAGGGGAATTGTGAGCGGATAACAATTCCCCTCTAGAAATAATTTTGTTTAACTTT
AAGAAGGAGATATACATATGAGCCCAACAGATTCCCAAAAGGACATGATTGAAATCCCTTTGCCTCCATG
GCAGGAGAGAACTGATGAATCCATAGAAACCAAAAGAGCCCGCCTGCTCTATGAGAGCAGAAAGAGGGGA
ATGTTGGAAAACGACATTCTTCTTAGTCTTTTTGCTAAAGAACATCTGCAGCACATGACAGAAAAGCAGC
TGAACCTCTATGACCGCCTGATTAACGAGCCTAGTAATGACTGGGATATTTACTACTGGGCCACAGAAGC
TAAACCAGCCCCAGAAATATTTGAAAATGAAGTCATGGCCCTGCTGAGAGACTTTGCTAAAAACAAAAAC
AAAGAGCAGAGACTGCGTGCCCCAGATCTTGAGTACCTCTTTGAAAAGCCACGTCTCGAGCACCACCACC
ACCACCACCACCACTAATTGATTAATACCTAGGCTGCTAAACAAAGCCCGAAAGGAAGCTGAGTTGGCTG
CTGCCACCGCTGAGCAATAACTAGCATAACCCCTTGGGGCCTCTAAACGGGTCTTGAGGGGTTTTTTGCT
GAAAGGAGGAACTATATCCGGAT
