Features (pLannotate 1.2.2; 18 found; start..end, strand, type, name):
      1..589     +  rep_origin     ori: high-copy-number ColE1/pMB1/pBR322/pUC origin of replication
    775..914     -  misc_feature   bom: basis of mobility region from pBR322
   1016..1207    -  CDS            rop: Rop protein, which maintains plasmids at low copy number; rop
   1224..1604    +  CDS            YPB1_ECOLX: Protein predicted: Swiss-Prot protein existence level 4. From Escherichia coli.
   1666..1730    -  CDS            TcR (fragment): tetracycline efflux protein; tet; confers resistance to tetracycline
   1745..1766    -  protein_bind   CAP binding site: CAP binding activates transcription in the presence of cAMP. E. coli catabolite activator protein
   1779..2861    -  CDS            lacI: lac repressor; lacI; The lac repressor binds to the lac operator to inhibit transcription in E. coli. This inhibition can be relieved by adding lactose or isopropyl-β-D-thiogalactopyranoside (IPTG).
   2862..2939    -  promoter       lacI promoter: lacI
   2947..3226    -  CDS            TcR (fragment): tetracycline efflux protein; tet; confers resistance to tetracycline
   3252..3270    +  promoter       T7 promoter: promoter for bacteriophage T7 RNA polymerase
   3271..3295    +  protein_bind   lac operator: The lac repressor binds to the lac operator to inhibit transcription in E. coli. This inhibition can be relieved by adding lactose or isopropyl-β-D-thiogalactopyranoside (IPTG). lac repressor encoded by lacI
   3295..3723    +  CDS            Sdhaf2 (fragment): SDHF2_MOUSE - Also known as Pgl2 From Mus musculus (Mouse).
   3310..3332    +  RBS            RBS: efficient ribosome binding site from bacteriophage T7 gene 10 (Olins and Rangwala, 1989)
   3758..3801    +  CDS            SET1 (fragment): solubility-enhancement tag derived from T7 phage gene 10B
   3809..3856    +  terminator     T7 terminator: transcription terminator for bacteriophage T7 RNA polymerase
   3893..4321    +  rep_origin     f1 ori (sequence partly withheld): f1 bacteriophage origin of replication; arrow indicates direction of (+) strand synthesis
   4374..4431    +  promoter       AmpR promoter (fragment): bla
   4440..5255    -  CDS            KanR: aminoglycoside phosphotransferase; aph(3')-Ia; confers resistance to kanamycin in bacteria or G418 (Geneticin®) in eukaryotes
>Addgene plasmid #113048 | hSDH5_C83D | addgene full sequence | sequence record 217511 | Addgene NGS Result
TTGAGATCCTTTTTTTCTGCGCGTAATCTGCTGCTTGCAAACAAAAAAACCACCGCTACCAGCGGTGGTT
TGTTTGCCGGATCAAGAGCTACCAACTCTTTTTCCGAAGGTAACTGGCTTCAGCAGAGCGCAGATACCAA
ATACTGTCCTTCTAGTGTAGCCGTAGTTAGGCCACCACTTCAAGAACTCTGTAGCACCGCCTACATACCT
CGCTCTGCTAATCCTGTTACCAGTGGCTGCTGCCAGTGGCGATAAGTCGTGTCTTACCGGGTTGGACTCA
AGACGATAGTTACCGGATAAGGCGCAGCGGTCGGGCTGAACGGGGGGTTCGTGCACACAGCCCAGCTTGG
AGCGAACGACCTACACCGAACTGAGATACCTACAGCGTGAGCTATGAGAAAGCGCCACGCTTCCCGAAGG
GAGAAAGGCGGACAGGTATCCGGTAAGCGGCAGGGTCGGAACAGGAGAGCGCACGAGGGAGCTTCCAGGG
GGAAACGCCTGGTATCTTTATAGTCCTGTCGGGTTTCGCCACCTCTGACTTGAGCGTCGATTTTTGTGAT
GCTCGTCAGGGGGGCGGAGCCTATGGAAAAACGCCAGCAACGCGGCCTTTTTACGGTTCCTGGCCTTTTG
CTGGCCTTTTGCTCACATGTTCTTTCCTGCGTTATCCCCTGATTCTGTGGATAACCGTATTACCGCCTTT
GAGTGAGCTGATACCGCTCGCCGCAGCCGAACGACCGAGCGCAGCGAGTCAGTGAGCGAGGAAGCGGAAG
AGCGCCTGATGCGGTATTTTCTCCTTACGCATCTGTGCGGTATTTCACACCGCAATGGTGCACTCTCAGT
ACAATCTGCTCTGATGCCGCATAGTTAAGCCAGTATACACTCCGCTATCGCTACGTGACTGGGTCATGGC
TGCGCCCCGACACCCGCCAACACCCGCTGACGCGCCCTGACGGGCTTGTCTGCTCCCGGCATCCGCTTAC
AGACAAGCTGTGACCGTCTCCGGGAGCTGCATGTGTCAGAGGTTTTCACCGTCATCACCGAAACGCGCGA
GGCAGCTGCGGTAAAGCTCATCAGCGTGGTCGTGAAGCGATTCACAGATGTCTGCCTGTTCATCCGCGTC
CAGCTCGTTGAGTTTCTCCAGAAGCGTTAATGTCTGGCTTCTGATAAAGCGGGCCATGTTAAGGGCGGTT
TTTTCCTGTTTGGTCACTGATGCCTCCGTGTAAGGGGGATTTCTGTTCATGGGGGTAATGATACCGATGA
AACGAGAGAGGATGCTCACGATACGGGTTACTGATGATGAACATGCCCGGTTACTGGAACGTTGTGAGGG
TAAACAACTGGCGGTATGGATGCGGCGGGACCAGAGAAAAATCACTCAGGGTCAATGCCAGCGCTTCGTT
AATACAGATGTAGGTGTTCCACAGGGTAGCCAGCAGCATCCTGCGATGCAGATCCGGAACATAATGGTGC
AGGGCGCTGACTTCCGCGTTTCCAGACTTTACGAAACACGGAAACCGAAGACCATTCATGTTGTTGCTCA
GGTCGCAGACGTTTTGCAGCAGCAGTCGCTTCACGTTCGCTCGCGTATCGGTGATTCATTCTGCTAACCA
GTAAGGCAACCCCGCCAGCCTAGCCGGGTCCTCAACGACAGGAGCACGATCATGCTAGTCATGCCCCGCG
CCCACCGGAAGGAGCTGACTGGGTTGAAGGCTCTCAAGGGCATCGGTCGAGATCCCGGTGCCTAATGAGT
GAGCTAACTTACATTAATTGCGTTGCGCTCACTGCCCGCTTTCCAGTCGGGAAACCTGTCGTGCCAGCTG
CATTAATGAATCGGCCAACGCGCGGGGAGAGGCGGTTTGCGTATTGGGCGCCAGGGTGGTTTTTCTTTTC
ACCAGTGAGACGGGCAACAGCTGATTGCCCTTCACCGCCTGGCCCTGAGAGAGTTGCAGCAAGCGGTCCA
CGCTGGTTTGCCCCAGCAGGCGAAAATCCTGTTTGATGGTGGTTAACGGCGGGATATAACATGAGCTGTC
TTCGGTATCGTCGTATCCCACTACCGAGATGTCCGCACCAACGCGCAGCCCGGACTCGGTAATGGCGCGC
ATTGCGCCCAGCGCCATCTGATCGTTGGCAACCAGCATCGCAGTGGGAACGATGCCCTCATTCAGCATTT
GCATGGTTTGTTGAAAACCGGACATGGCACTCCAGTCGCCTTCCCGTTCCGCTATCGGCTGAATTTGATT
GCGAGTGAGATATTTATGCCAGCCAGCCAGACGCAGACGCGCCGAGACAGAACTTAATGGGCCCGCTAAC
AGCGCGATTTGCTGGTGACCCAATGCGACCAGATGCTCCACGCCCAGTCGCGTACCGTCTTCATGGGAGA
AAATAATACTGTTGATGGGTGTCTGGTCAGAGACATCAAGAAATAACGCCGGAACATTAGTGCAGGCAGC
TTCCACAGCAATGGCATCCTGGTCATCCAGCGGATAGTTAATGATCAGCCCACTGACGCGTTGCGCGAGA
AGATTGTGCACCGCCGCTTTACAGGCTTCGACGCCGCTTCGTTCTACCATCGACACCACCACGCTGGCAC
CCAGTTGATCGGCGCGAGATTTAATCGCCGCGACAATTTGCGACGGCGCGTGCAGGGCCAGACTGGAGGT
GGCAACGCCAATCAGCAACGACTGTTTGCCCGCCAGTTGTTGTGCCACGCGGTTGGGAATGTAATTCAGC
TCCGCCATCGCCGCTTCCACTTTTTCCCGCGTTTTCGCAGAAACGTGGCTGGCCTGGTTCACCACGCGGG
AAACGGTCTGATAAGAGACACCGGCATACTCTGCGACATCGTATAACGTTACTGGTTTCACATTCACCAC
CCTGAATTGACTCTCTTCCGGGCGCTATCATGCCATACCGCGAAAGGTTTTGCGCCATTCGATGGTGTCC
GGGATCTCGACGCTCTCCCTTATGCGACTCCTGCATTAGGAAGCAGCCCAGTAGTAGGTTGAGGCCGTTG
AGCACCGCCGCCGCAAGGAATGGTGCATGCAAGGAGATGGCGCCCAACAGTCCCCCGGCCACGGGGCCTG
CCACCATACCCACGCCGAAACAAGCGCTCATGAGCCCGAAGTGGCGAGCCCGATCTTCCCCATCGGTGAT
GTCGGCGATATAGGCGCCAGCAACCGCACCTGTGGCGCCGGTGATGCCGGCCACGATGCGTCCGGCGTAG
AGGATCGAGATCGATCTCGATCCCGCGAAATTAATACGACTCACTATAGGGGAATTGTGAGCGGATAACA
ATTCCCCTCTAGAAATAATTTTGTTTAACTTTAAGAAGGAGATATACATATGAGCCCAACAGATTCCCAA
AAGGACATGATTGAAATCCCTTTGCCTCCATGGCAGGAGAGAACTGATGAATCCATAGAAACCAAAAGAG
CCCGCCTGCTCTATGAGAGCAGAAAGAGGGGAATGTTGGAAAACGACATTCTTCTTAGTCTTTTTGCTAA
AGAACATCTGCAGCACATGACAGAAAAGCAGCTGAACCTCTATGACCGCCTGATTAACGAGCCTAGTAAT
GACTGGGATATTTACTACTGGGCCACAGAAGCTAAACCAGCCCCAGAAATATTTGAAAATGAAGTCATGG
CCCTGCTGAGAGACTTTGCTAAAAACAAAAACAAAGAGCAGAGACTGCGTGCCCCAGATCTTGAGTACCT
CTTTGAAAAGCCACGTCTCGAGTAATTGATTAATACCTAGGCTGCTAAACAAAGCCCGAAAGGAAGCTGA
GTTGGCTGCTGCCACCGCTGAGCAATAACTAGCATAACCCCTTGGGGCCTCTAAACGGGTCTTGAGGGGT
TTTTTGCTGAAAGGAGGAACTATATCCGGATTGGCGAATGGG
[124 nt withheld, positions 3893-4016]
C
[91 nt withheld, positions 4018-4108]
A
[49 nt withheld, positions 4110-4158]
CCTTTGACGTTGGAGTCCACGTTCTTT
[37 nt withheld, positions 4186-4222]
ACCCTATCTCGGTCTATTCTTTTGATTTATAAGGGATTTTGCCGATTTCGGCCTATTGGTTAAAAAATGA
GCTGATTTAACAAAAATTTAACGCGAATTTTAACAAAATATTAACGCTTACAATTTAGGTGGCACTTTTC
GGGGAAATGTGCGCGGAACCCCTATTTGTTTATTTTTCTAAATACATTCAAATATGTATCCGCTCATGAA
TTAATTCTTAGAAAAACTCATCGAGCATCAAATGAAACTGCAATTTATTCATATCAGGATTATCAATACC
ATATTTTTGAAAAAGCCGTTTCTGTAATGAAGGAGAAAACTCACCGAGGCAGTTCCATAGGATGGCAAGA
TCCTGGTATCGGTCTGCGATTCCGACTCGTCCAACATCAATACAACCTATTAATTTCCCCTCGTCAAAAA
TAAGGTTATCAAGTGAGAAATCACCATGAGTGACGACTGAATCCGGTGAGAATGGCAAAAGTTTATGCAT
TTCTTTCCAGACTTGTTCAACAGGCCAGCCATTACGCTCGTCATCAAAATCACTCGCATCAACCAAACCG
TTATTCATTCGTGATTGCGCCTGAGCGAGACGAAATACGCGATCGCTGTTAAAAGGACAATTACAAACAG
GAATCGAATGCAACCGGCGCAGGAACACTGCCAGCGCATCAACAATATTTTCACCTGAATCAGGATATTC
TTCTAATACCTGGAATGCTGTTTTCCCGGGGATCGCAGTGGTGAGTAACCATGCATCATCAGGAGTACGG
ATAAAATGCTTGATGGTCGGAAGAGGCATAAATTCCGTCAGCCAGTTTAGTCTGACCATCTCATCTGTAA
CATCATTGGCAACGCTACCTTTGCCATGTTTCAGAAACAACTCTGGCGCATCGGGCTTCCCATACAATCG
ATAGATTGTCGCACCTGATTGCCCGACATTATCGCGAGCCCATTTATACCCATATAAATCAGCATCCATG
TTGGAATTTAATCGCGGCCTAGAGCAAGACGTTTCCCGTTGAATATGGCTCATAACACCCCTTGTATTAC
TGTTTATGTAAGCAGACAGTTTTATTGTTCATGACCAAAATCCCTTAACGTGAGTTTTCGTTCCACTGAG
CGTCAGACCCCGTAGAAAAGATCAAAGGATCTTC
