>Addgene plasmid #113048 | hSDH5_C83D | depositor partial sequence | sequence record 213216 | sequence of insert (ORF)
ATGAGCCCAACAGATTCCCAAAAGGACATGATTGAAATCCCTTTGCCTCCATGGCAGGAGAGAACTGATG
AATCCATAGAAACCAAAAGAGCCCGCCTGCTCTATGAGAGCAGAAAGAGGGGAATGTTGGAAAACGACAT
TCTTCTTAGTCTTTTTGCTAAAGAACATCTGCAGCACATGACAGAAAAGCAGCTGAACCTCTATGACCGC
CTGATTAACGAGCCTAGTAATGACTGGGATATTTACTACTGGGCCACAGAAGCTAAACCAGCCCCAGAAA
TATTTGAAAATGAAGTCATGGCCCTGCTGAGAGACTTTGCTAAAAACAAAAACAAAGAGCAGAGACTGCG
TGCCCCAGATCTTGAGTACCTCTTTGAAAAGCCACGTCTCGAGTAA
